Addgene plasmid #25592: Pv-UBC
Purpose: Bacterial expression for structure determination; may not be full ORF
Depositing lab: Cheryl Arrowsmith. Depositing organization: University of Toronto.
Backbone
  Vector backbone: p15TV-L
  Backbone manufacturer: SGC
  Backbone size w/o insert (bp): 7746
  Vector type: Bacterial Expression
Growth in bacteria
  Bacterial resistance: Ampicillin, 100 μg/mL
  Growth temperature: 37°C
  Growth strain: DH5alpha
  Copy number: Low Copy
Gene/Insert
  Gene/Insert name: Pv-UBC (alt names: PDB: 2FO3; ubiquitin-conjugating enzyme)
  Species: Plasmodium vivax
  Insert size (bp): 375
  GenBank ID: Pv083175
  Tag / fusion protein: His (N terminal on insert)
  Cloning method: Restriction Enzyme
  Sequencing primers: 5′ T7; 3′ T7-term
Terms and licenses: Academic/Nonprofit Terms; Industry Terms: Not Available to Industry
Depositor comments: PDB: 2FO3 http://www.thesgc.org/structures/2FO3/
How to cite: Pv-UBC was a gift from Cheryl Arrowsmith (Addgene plasmid # 25592 ; http://n2t.net/addgene:25592 ; RRID:Addgene_25592)
