[The description below was written by a language model from this plasmid's Addgene catalogue record.]
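Description:
Pv-UBC is a bacterial expression plasmid built on the p15TV-L backbone from a structural genomics programme, carrying a fragment of a ubiquitin-conjugating enzyme gene from the malaria parasite Plasmodium vivax. The backbone is recorded as 7746 bp without insert, and the insert is 375 bp, introduced by restriction enzyme cloning. The plasmid is maintained in E. coli under ampicillin selection and is listed as low copy. The record does not specify the origin of replication, and no feature table is provided, so the detailed layout of the vector cannot be confirmed from the available information.

The insert is fused to an N-terminal His tag, which allows the recombinant protein to be purified by immobilised metal affinity chromatography. The promoter is not stated explicitly, but the recommended sequencing primers are T7 and T7-term. This suggests the coding region sits between a T7 promoter and T7 terminator, an arrangement that typically drives expression in E. coli strains supplying T7 RNA polymerase. The stated purpose is bacterial expression for structure determination, and the record cautions that the insert may not be the full open reading frame. At 375 bp it may be a construct whose boundaries were chosen for soluble expression and crystallisation rather than the complete native gene. The depositor notes link the construct to a deposited protein structure of this enzyme. Its main use is therefore producing His-tagged P. vivax ubiquitin-conjugating enzyme for structural or biochemical studies of the parasite's ubiquitination machinery.
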