>Addgene plasmid #25592 | Pv-UBC | depositor partial sequence | sequence record 11996 | Author sequence
AAATACAATATGGGGAACGCTAACTACAGAATACAAAAGGAATTACATAACTTTCTGAATAACCCCCCTA
TTAACTGCACTTTAGATGTACACCCAAATAATATCCGAATATGGATTGTGAAATATGTAGGGCTGGAAAA
TACTATATACGCTAATGAAGTTTACAAACTGAAGATAATATTTCCAGATGATTATCCTTTGAAGCCCCCC
ATTGTGTATTTTTTACAGAAGCCACCTAAACATACCCACGTATATTCCAATGGAGACATATGCTTAAGTC
TTCTCGGTGATGACTACAACCCTAGTTTGTCCATTTCCGGCTTAGTCCTCTCCATCATATCGATGTTATC
TTCTGCTAAGGAAAAAAAATTGCCC
