>Addgene plasmid #25592 | Pv-UBC | addgene partial sequence | sequence record 31578 | 25592 with T7
TTTGTTTAACTTTAAGAAGGAGATATACCATGGGCAGCAGCCATCATCATCATCATCACAGCAGCGGCAG
AGAAAACTTGTATTTCCAGGGCAAATACAATATGGGGAACGCTAACTACAGAATACAAAAGGAATTACAT
AACTTTCTGAATAACCCCCCTATTAACTGCACTTTAGATGTACACCCAAATAATATCCGAATATGGATTG
TGAAATATGTAGGGCTGGAAAATACTATATACGCTAATGAAGTTTACAAACTGAAGATAATATTTCCAGA
TGATTATCCTTTGAAGCCCCCCATTGTGTATTTTTTACAGAAGCCACCTAAACATACCCACGTATATTCC
AATGGAGACATATGCTTAAGTCTTCTCGGTGATGACTACAACCCTAGTTTGTCCATTTCCGGCTTAGTCC
TCTCCATCATATCGATGTTATCTTCTGCTAAGGAAAAAAAATTGCCCTGATGACGAAGCTTGCGGCCGCA
CTCGAGGATCCGGCTGCTAACAAAGCCCGAAAGGAAGCTGAGTTGGCTGCTGCCACCGCTGAGCAATAAC
TAGCATAACCCCTTGGGGCCTCTAAACGGGTCTTGAGGGGTTTTTTGCTGAAAGGAGGAACTATATCCGG
ATATCCCGCAAGAGGCCCGGCAGTACCGGCATAACCAAGCCTATGCCTACAGCATCCAGGGTGACGGTGC
CGAGGATGACGATGAGCGCATTGTTAGATTTCATACACGGTGCCTGACTGCGTTAGCAATTTAACTGTGA
TAAACTACCGCATTAAAGCTTATCGATGATAAGCTGTCAAACATGAGAATTCTTGAAGACGAAAGGGCCT
CGTGATACGCCTATTTTTATAGGTTAATGTCATGATAATAATGGTTTCTTAGACGTC
